>Addgene plasmid #116353 | pHAGE-ERBB2-T798M | addgene full sequence | sequence record 244063 | Addgene NGS Result
TGGAAGGGCTAATTCACTCCCAAAGAAGACAAGATATCCTTGATCTGTGGATCTACCACACACAAGGCTA
CTTCCCTGATTAGCAGAACTACACACCAGGGCCAGGGGTCAGATATCCACTGACCTTTGGATGGTGCTAC
AAGCTAGTACCAGTTGAGCCAGATAAGGTAGAAGAGGCCAATAAAGGAGAGAACACCAGCTTGTTACACC
CTGTGAGCCTGCATGGGATGGATGACCCGGAGAGAGAAGTGTTAGAGTGGAGGTTTGACAGCCGCCTAGC
ATTTCATCACGTGGCCCGAGAGCTGCATCCGGAGTACTTCAAGAACTGCTGATATCGAGCTTGCTACAAG
GGACTTTCCGCTGGGGACTTTCCAGGGAGGCGTGGCCTGGGCGGGACTGGGGAGTGGCGAGCCCTCAGAT
CCTGCATATAAGCAGCTGCTTTTTGCCTGTACTGGGTCTCTCTGGTTAGACCAGATCTGAGCCTGGGAGC
TCTCTGGCTAACTAGGGAACCCACTGCTTAAGCCTCAATAAAGCTTGCCTTGAGTGCTTCAAGTAGTGTG
TGCCCGTCTGTTGTGTGACTCTGGTAACTAGAGATCCCTCAGACCCTTTTAGTCAGTGTGGAAAATCTCT
AGCAGTGGCGCCCGAACAGGGACTTGAAAGCGAAAGGGAAACCAGAGGAGCTCTCTCGACGCAGGACTCG
GCTTGCTGAAGCGCGCACGGCAAGAGGCGAGGGGCGGCGACTGGTGAGTACGCCAAAAATTTTGACTAGC
GGAGGCTAGAAGGAGAGAGATGGGTGCGAGAGCGTCAGTATTAAGCGGGGGAGAATTAGATCGCGATGGG
AAAAAATTCGGTTAAGGCCAGGGGGAAAGAAAAAATATAAATTAAAACATATAGTATGGGCAAGCAGGGA
GCTAGAACGATTCGCAGTTAATCCTGGCCTGTTAGAAACATCAGAAGGCTGTAGACAAATACTGGGACAG
CTACAACCATCCCTTCAGACAGGATCAGAAGAACTTAGATCATTATATAATACAGTAGCAACCCTCTATT
GTGTGCATCAAAGGATAGAGATAAAAGACACCAAGGAAGCTTTAGACAAGATAGAGGAAGAGCAAAACAA
AAGTAAGACCACCGCACAGCAAGCGGCCGGCCGCTGATCTTCAGACCTGGAGGAGGAGATATGAGGGACA
ATTGGAGAAGTGAATTATATAAATATAAAGTAGTAAAAATTGAACCATTAGGAGTAGCACCCACCAAGGC
AAAGAGAAGAGTGGTGCAGAGAGAAAAAAGAGCAGTGGGAATAGGAGCTTTGTTCCTTGGGTTCTTGGGA
GCAGCAGGAAGCACTATGGGCGCAGCGTCAATGACGCTGACGGTACAGGCCAGACAATTATTGTCTGGTA
TAGTGCAGCAGCAGAACAATTTGCTGAGGGCTATTGAGGCGCAACAGCATCTGTTGCAACTCACAGTCTG
GGGCATCAAGCAGCTCCAGGCAAGAATCCTGGCTGTGGAAAGATACCTAAAGGATCAACAGCTCCTGGGG
ATTTGGGGTTGCTCTGGAAAACTCATTTGCACCACTGCTGTGCCTTGGAATGCTAGTTGGAGTAATAAAT
CTCTGGAACAGATTTGGAATCACACGACCTGGATGGAGTGGGACAGAGAAATTAACAATTACACAAGCTT
AATACACTCCTTAATTGAAGAATCGCAAAACCAGCAAGAAAAGAATGAACAAGAATTATTGGAATTAGAT
AAATGGGCAAGTTTGTGGAATTGGTTTAACATAACAAATTGGCTGTGGTATATAAAATTATTCATAATGA
TAGTAGGAGGCTTGGTAGGTTTAAGAATAGTTTTTGCTGTACTTTCTATAGTGAATAGAGTTAGGCAGGG
ATATTCACCATTATCGTTTCAGACCCACCTCCCAACCCCGAGGGGACCCGACAGGCCCGAAGGAATAGAA
GAAGAAGGTGGAGAGAGAGACAGAGACAGATCCATTCGATTAGTGAACGGATCTCGACGGTATCGCCGAA
TTCACAAATGGCAGTATTCATCCACAATTTTAAAAGAAAAGGGGGGATTGGGGGGTACAGTGCAGGGGAA
AGAATAGTAGACATAATAGCAACAGACATACAAACTAAAGAATTACAAAAACAAATTACAAAAATTCAAA
ATTTTCGGGTTTATTACAGGGACAGCAGAGATCCAGTTTGGACTAGTCGTGAGGCTCCGGTGCCCGTCAG
TGGGCAGAGCGCACATCGCCCACAGTCCCCGAGAAGTTGGGGGGAGGGGTCGGCAATTGAACCGGTGCCT
AGAGAAGGTGGCGCGGGGTAAACTGGGAAAGTGATGTCGTGTACTGGCTCCGCCTTTTTCCCGAGGGTGG
GGGAGAACCGTATATAAGTGCAGTAGTCGCCGTGAACGTTCTTTTTCGCAACGGGTTTGCCGCCAGAACA
CAGGTAAGTGCCGTGTGTGGTTCCCGCGGGCCTGGCCTCTTTACGGGTTATGGCCCTTGCGTGCCTTGAA
TTACTTCCACCTGGCTGCAGTACGTGATTCTTGATCCCGAGCTTCGGGTTGGAAGTGGGTGGGAGAGTTC
GAGGCCTTGCGCTTAAGGAGCCCCTTCGCCTCGTGCTTGAGTTGAGGCCTGGCCTGGGCGCTGGGGCCGC
CGCGTGCGAATCTGGTGGCACCTTCGCGCCTGTCTCGCTGCTTTCGATAAGTCTCTAGCCATTTAAAATT
TTTGATGACCTGCTGCGACGCTTTTTTTCTGGCAAGATAGTCTTGTAAATGCGGGCCAAGATCTGCACAC
TGGTATTTCGGTTTTTGGGGCCGCGGGCGGCGACGGGGCCCGTGCGTCCCAGCGCACATGTTCGGCGAGG
CGGGGCCTGCGAGCGCGGCCACCGAGAATCGGACGGGGGTAGTCTCAAGCTGGCCGGCCTGCTCTGGTGC
CTGGCCTCGCGCCGCCGTGTATCGCCCCGCCCTGGGCGGCAAGGCTGGCCCGGTCGGCACCAGTTGCGTG
AGCGGAAAGATGGCCGCTTCCCGGCCCTGCTGCAGGGAGCTCAAAATGGAGGACGCGGCGCTCGGGAGAG
CGGGCGGGTGAGTCACCCACACAAAGGAAAAGGGCCTTTCCGTCCTCAGCCGTCGCTTCATGTGACTCCA
CGGAGTACCGGGCGCCGTCCAGGCACCTCGATTAGTTCTCGAGCTTTTGGAGTACGTCGTCTTTAGGTTG
GGGGGAGGGGTTTTATGCGATGGAGTTTCCCCACACTGAGTGGGTGGAGACTGAAGTTAGGCCAGCTTGG
CACTTGATGTAATTCTCCTTGGAATTTGCCCTTTTTGAGTTTGGATCTTGGTTCATTCTCAAGCCTCAGA
CAGTGGTTCAAAGTTTTTTTCTTCCATTTCAGGTGTCGTGAAGCGGCCCTGCAGATATCAACAAGTTTGT
ACAAAAAAGCAGGCACCATGGAGCTGGCGGCCTTGTGCCGCTGGGGGCTCCTCCTCGCCCTCTTGCCCCC
CGGAGCCGCGAGCACCCAAGTGTGCACCGGCACAGACATGAAGCTGCGGCTCCCTGCCAGTCCCGAGACC
CACCTGGACATGCTCCGCCACCTCTACCAGGGCTGCCAGGTGGTGCAGGGAAACCTGGAACTCACCTACC
TGCCCACCAATGCCAGCCTGTCCTTCCTGCAGGATATCCAGGAGGTGCAGGGCTACGTGCTCATCGCTCA
CAACCAAGTGAGGCAGGTCCCACTGCAGAGGCTGCGGATTGTGCGAGGCACCCAGCTCTTTGAGGACAAC
TATGCCCTGGCCGTGCTAGACAATGGAGACCCGCTGAACAATACCACCCCTGTCACAGGGGCCTCCCCAG
GAGGCCTGCGGGAGCTGCAGCTTCGAAGCCTCACAGAGATCTTGAAAGGAGGGGTCTTGATCCAGCGGAA
CCCCCAGCTCTGCTACCAGGACACGATTTTGTGGAAGGACATCTTCCACAAGAACAACCAGCTGGCTCTC
ACACTGATAGACACCAACCGCTCTCGGGCCTGCCACCCCTGTTCTCCGATGTGTAAGGGCTCCCGCTGCT
GGGGAGAGAGTTCTGAGGATTGTCAGAGCCTGACGCGCACTGTCTGTGCCGGTGGCTGTGCCCGCTGCAA
GGGGCCACTGCCCACTGACTGCTGCCATGAGCAGTGTGCTGCCGGCTGCACGGGCCCCAAGCACTCTGAC
TGCCTGGCCTGCCTCCACTTCAACCACAGTGGCATCTGTGAGCTGCACTGCCCAGCCCTGGTCACCTACA
ACACAGACACGTTTGAGTCCATGCCCAATCCCGAGGGCCGGTATACATTCGGCGCCAGCTGTGTGACTGC
CTGTCCCTACAACTACCTTTCTATGGACGTGGGATCCTGCACCCTCGTCTGCCCCCTGCACAACCAAGAG
GTGACAGCAGAGGATGGAACACAGCGGTGTGAGAAGTGCAGCAAGCCCTGTGCCCGAGTGTGCTATGGTC
TGGGCATGGAGCACTTGCGAGAGGTGAGGGCAGTTACCAGTGCCAATATCCAGGAGTTTGCTGGCTGCAA
GAAGATCTTTGGGAGCCTGGCATTTCTGCCGGAGAGCTTTGATGGGGACCCAGCCTCCAACACTGCCCCG
CTCCAGCCAGAGCAGCTCCAAGTGTTTGAGACTCTGGAAGAGATCACAGGTTACCTATACATCTCAGCAT
GGCCGGACAGCCTGCCTGACCTCAGCGTCTTCCAGAACCTGCAAGTAATCCGGGGACGAATTCTGCACAA
TGGCGCCTACTCGCTGACCCTGCAAGGGCTGGGCATCAGCTGGCTGGGGCTGCGCTCACTGAGGGAACTG
GGCAGTGGACTGGCCCTCATCCACCATAACACCCACCTCTGCTTCGTGCACACGGTGCCCTGGGACCAGC
TCTTTCGGAACCCGCACCAAGCTCTGCTCCACACTGCCAACCGGCCAGAGGACGAGTGTGTGGGCGAGGG
CCTGGCCTGCCACCAGCTGTGCGCCCGAGGGCACTGCTGGGGTCCAGGGCCCACCCAGTGTGTCAACTGC
AGCCAGTTCCTTCGGGGCCAGGAGTGCGTGGAGGAATGCCGAGTACTGCAGGGGCTCCCCAGGGAGTATG
TGAATGCCAGGCACTGTTTGCCGTGCCACCCTGAGTGTCAGCCCCAGAATGGCTCAGTGACCTGTTTTGG
ACCGGAGGCTGACCAGTGTGTGGCCTGTGCCCACTATAAGGACCCTCCCTTCTGCGTGGCCCGCTGCCCC
AGCGGTGTGAAACCTGACCTCTCCTACATGCCCATCTGGAAGTTTCCAGATGAGGAGGGCGCATGCCAGC
CTTGCCCCATCAACTGCACCCACTCCTGTGTGGACCTGGATGACAAGGGCTGCCCCGCCGAGCAGAGAGC
CAGCCCTCTGACGTCCATCATCTCTGCGGTGGTTGGCATTCTGCTGGTCGTGGTCTTGGGGGTGGTCTTT
GGGATCCTCATCAAGCGACGGCAGCAGAAGATCCGGAAGTACACGATGCGGAGACTGCTGCAGGAAACGG
AGCTGGTGGAGCCGCTGACACCTAGCGGAGCGATGCCCAACCAGGCGCAGATGCGGATCCTGAAAGAGAC
GGAGCTGAGGAAGGTGAAGGTGCTTGGATCTGGCGCTTTTGGCACAGTCTACAAGGGCATCTGGATCCCT
GATGGGGAGAATGTGAAAATTCCAGTGGCCATCAAAGTGTTGAGGGAAAACACATCCCCCAAAGCCAACA
AAGAAATCTTAGACGAAGCATACGTGATGGCTGGTGTGGGCTCCCCATATGTCTCCCGCCTTCTGGGCAT
CTGCCTGACATCCACGGTGCAGCTGGTGATGCAGCTTATGCCCTATGGCTGCCTCTTAGACCATGTCCGG
GAAAACCGCGGACGCCTGGGCTCCCAGGACCTGCTGAACTGGTGTATGCAGATTGCCAAGGGGATGAGCT
ACCTGGAGGATGTGCGGCTCGTACACAGGGACTTGGCCGCTCGGAACGTGCTGGTCAAGAGTCCCAACCA
TGTCAAAATTACAGACTTCGGGCTGGCTCGGCTGCTGGACATTGACGAGACAGAGTACCATGCAGATGGG
GGCAAGGTGCCCATCAAGTGGATGGCGCTGGAGTCCATTCTCCGCCGGCGGTTCACCCACCAGAGTGATG
TGTGGAGTTATGGTGTGACTGTGTGGGAGCTGATGACTTTTGGGGCCAAACCTTACGATGGGATCCCAGC
CCGGGAGATCCCTGACCTGCTGGAAAAGGGGGAGCGGCTGCCCCAGCCCCCCATCTGCACCATTGATGTC
TACATGATCATGGTCAAATGTTGGATGATTGACTCTGAATGTCGGCCAAGATTCCGGGAGTTGGTGTCTG
AATTCTCCCGCATGGCCAGGGACCCCCAGCGCTTTGTGGTCATCCAGAATGAGGACTTGGGCCCAGCCAG
TCCCTTGGACAGCACCTTCTACCGCTCACTGCTGGAGGACGATGACATGGGGGACCTGGTGGATGCTGAG
GAGTATCTGGTACCCCAGCAGGGCTTCTTCTGTCCAGACCCTGCCCCGGGCGCTGGGGGCATGGTCCACC
ACAGGCACCGCAGCTCATCTACCAGGAGTGGCGGTGGGGACCTGACACTAGGGCTGGAGCCCTCTGAAGA
GGAGGCCCCCAGGTCTCCACTGGCACCCTCCGAAGGGGCTGGCTCCGATGTATTTGATGGTGACCTGGGA
ATGGGGGCAGCCAAGGGGCTGCAAAGCCTCCCCACACATGACCCCAGCCCTCTACAGCGGTACAGTGAGG
ACCCCACAGTACCCCTGCCCTCTGAGACTGATGGCTACGTTGCCCCCCTGACCTGCAGCCCCCAGCCTGA
ATATGTGAACCAGCCAGATGTTCGGCCCCAGCCCCCTTCGCCCCGAGAGGGCCCTCTGCCTGCTGCCCGA
CCTGCTGGTGCCACTCTGGAAAGGCCCAAGACTCTCTCCCCAGGGAAGAATGGGGTCGTCAAAGACGTTT
TTGCCTTTGGGGGTGCCGTGGAGAACCCCGAGTACTTGACACCCCAGGGAGGAGCTGCCCCTCAGCCCCA
CCCTCCTCCTGCCTTCAGCCCAGCCTTCGACAACCTCTATTACTGGGACCAGGACCCACCAGAGCGGGGG
GCTCCACCCAGCACCTTCAAAGGGACACCTACGGCAGAGAACCCAGAGTACCTGGGTCTGGACGTGCCAG
TGTAGAACCCAGCTTTCTTGTACAAAGTGGTGATATCCAATTAACCCTCACTAAAGGAGATAAGTTAAAG
TAAAGAGAATGCCCTATAGTGAGTCGTATTACCACCCAACTTTTCTATACAAAGTGGTTGATATCCAGCA
CAGTGGCGGCCGCTCGAGTCTAGAGGGCCCGCGGTTCGAAGGTAAGCCTATCCCTAACCCTCTCCTCGGT
CTCGATTCTACGCGTACCGGTTAGTAATGAGATCCCTCCCCCCCCCCTAACGTTACTGGCCGAAGCCGCT
TGGAATAAGGCCGGTGTGCGTTTGTCTATATGTTATTTTCCACCATATTGCCGTCTTTTGGCAATGTGAG
GGCCCGGAAACCTGGCCCTGTCTTCTTGACGAGCATTCCTAGGGGTCTTTCCCCTCTCGCCAAAGGAATG
CAAGGTCTGTTGAATGTCGTGAAGGAAGCAGTTCCTCTGGAAGCTTCTTGAAGACAAACAACGTCTGTAG
CGACCCTTTGCAGGCAGCGGAACCCCCCACCTGGCGACAGGTGCCTCTGCGGCCAAAAGCCACGTGTATA
AGATACACCTGCAAAGGCGGCACAACCCCAGTGCCACGTTGTGAGTTGGATAGTTGTGGAAAGAGTCAAA
TGGCTCTCCTCAAGCGTATTCAACAAGGGGCTGAAGGATGCCCAGAAGGTACCCCATTGTATGGGATCTG
ATCTGGGGCCTCGGTGCACATGCTTTACATGTGTTTAGTCGAGGTTAAAAAAACGTCTAGGCCCCCCGAA
CCACGGGGACGTGGTTTTCCTTTGAAAAACACGATGATAATATGGCCACACATATGACCGAGTACAAGCC
CACGGTGCGCCTCGCCACCCGCGACGACGTCCCCAGGGCCGTACGCACCCTCGCCGCCGCGTTCGCCGAC
TACCCCGCCACGCGCCACACCGTCGATCCGGACCGCCACATCGAGCGGGTCACCGAGCTGCAAGAACTCT
TCCTCACGCGCGTCGGGCTCGACATCGGCAAGGTGTGGGTCGCGGACGACGGCGCCGCGGTGGCGGTCTG
GACCACGCCGGAGAGCGTCGAAGCGGGGGCGGTGTTCGCCGAGATCGGCCCGCGCATGGCCGAGTTGAGC
GGTTCCCGGCTGGCCGCGCAGCAACAGATGGAAGGCCTCCTGGCGCCGCACCGGCCCAAGGAGCCCGCGT
GGTTCCTGGCCACCGTCGGCGTCTCGCCCGACCACCAGGGCAAGGGTCTGGGCAGCGCCGTCGTGCTCCC
CGGAGTGGAGGCGGCCGAGCGCGCCGGGGTGCCCGCCTTCCTGGAGACCTCCGCGCCCCGCAACCTCCCC
TTCTACGAGCGGCTCGGCTTCACCGTCACCGCCGACGTCGAGGTGCCCGAAGGACCGCGCACCTGGTGCA
TGACCCGCAAGCCCGGTGCCTAAATCGATAGATCCTAATCAACCTCTGGATTACAAAATTTGTGAAAGAT
TGACTGGTATTCTTAACTATGTTGCTCCTTTTACGCTATGTGGATACGCTGCTTTAATGCCTTTGTATCA
TGCTATTGCTTCCCGTATGGCTTTCATTTTCTCCTCCTTGTATAAATCCTGGTTGCTGTCTCTTTATGAG
GAGTTGTGGCCCGTTGTCAGGCAACGTGGCGTGGTGTGCACTGTGTTTGCTGACGCAACCCCCACTGGTT
GGGGCATTGCCACCACCTGTCAGCTCCTTTCCGGGACTTTCGCTTTCCCCCTCCCTATTGCCACGGCGGA
ACTCATCGCCGCCTGCCTTGCCCGCTGCTGGACAGGGGCTCGGCTGTTGGGCACTGACAATTCCGTGGTG
TTGTCGGGGAAATCATCGTCCTTTCCTTGGCTGCTCGCCTGTGTTGCCACCTGGATTCTGCGCGGGACGT
CCTTCTGCTACGTCCCTTCGGCCCTCAATCCAGCGGACCTTCCTTCCCGCGGCCTGCTGCCGGCTCTGCG
GCCTCTTCCGCGTCTTCGCCTTCGCCCTCAGACGAGTCGGATCTCCCTTTGGGCCGCCTCCCCGCCTGAG
ATCCTTTAAGACCAATGACTTACAAGGCAGCTGTAGATCTTAGCCACTTTTTAAAAGAAAAGGGGGGACT
GGAAGGGCTAATTCACTCCCAACGAAGACAAGATCTGCTTTTTGCTTGTACTGGGTCTCTCTGGTTAGAC
CAGATCTGAGCCTGGGAGCTCTCTGGCTAACTAGGGAACCCACTGCTTAAGCCTCAATAAAGCTTGCCTT
GAGTGCTTCAAGTAGTGTGTGCCCGTCTGTTGTGTGACTCTGGTAACTAGAGATCCCTCAGACCCTTTTA
GTCAGTGTGGAAAATCTCTAGCAGTAGTAGTTCATGTCATCTTATTATTCAGTATTTATAACTTGCAAAG
AAATGAATATCAGAGAGTGAGAGGCCCGGGTTAATTAAGGAAAGGGCTAGATCATTCTTGAAGACGAAAG
GGCCTCGTGATACGCCTATTTTTATAGGTTAATGTCATGATAATAATGGTTTCTTAGACGTCAGGTGGCA
CTTTTCGGGGAAATGTGCGCGGAACCCCTATTTGTTTATTTTTCTAAATACATTCAAATATGTATCCGCT
CATGAGACAATAACCCTGATAAATGCTTCAATAATATTGAAAAAGGAAGAGTATGAGTATTCAACATTTC
CGTGTCGCCCTTATTCCCTTTTTTGCGGCATTTTGCCTTCCTGTTTTTGCTCACCCAGAAACGCTGGTGA
AAGTAAAAGATGCTGAAGATCAGTTGGGTGCACGAGTGGGTTACATCGAACTGGATCTCAACAGCGGTAA
GATCCTTGAGAGTTTTCGCCCCGAAGAACGTTTTCCAATGATGAGCACTTTTAAAGTTCTGCTATGTGGC
GCGGTATTATCCCGTGTTGACGCCGGGCAAGAGCAACTCGGTCGCCGCATACACTATTCTCAGAATGACT
TGGTTGAGTACTCACCAGTCACAGAAAAGCATCTTACGGATGGCATGACAGTAAGAGAATTATGCAGTGC
TGCCATAACCATGAGTGATAACACTGCGGCCAACTTACTTCTGACAACGATCGGAGGACCGAAGGAGCTA
ACCGCTTTTTTGCACAACATGGGGGATCATGTAACTCGCCTTGATCGTTGGGAACCGGAGCTGAATGAAG
CCATACCAAACGACGAGCGTGACACCACGATGCCTGTAGCAATGGCAACAACGTTGCGCAAACTATTAAC
TGGCGAACTACTTACTCTAGCTTCCCGGCAACAATTAATAGACTGGATGGAGGCGGATAAAGTTGCAGGA
CCACTTCTGCGCTCGGCCCTTCCGGCTGGCTGGTTTATTGCTGATAAATCTGGAGCCGGTGAGCGTGGGT
CTCGCGGTATCATTGCAGCACTGGGGCCAGATGGTAAGCCCTCCCGTATCGTAGTTATCTACACGACGGG
GAGTCAGGCAACTATGGATGAACGAAATAGACAGATCGCTGAGATAGGTGCCTCACTGATTAAGCATTGG
TAACTGTCAGACCAAGTTTACTCATATATACTTTAGATTGATTTAAAACTTCATTTTTAATTTAAAAGGA
TCTAGGTGAAGATCCTTTTTGATAATCTCATGACCAAAATCCCTTAACGTGAGTTTTCGTTCCACTGAGC
GTCAGACCCCGTAGAAAAGATCAAAGGATCTTCTTGAGATCCTTTTTTTCTGCGCGTAATCTGCTGCTTG
CAAACAAAAAAACCACCGCTACCAGCGGTGGTTTGTTTGCCGGATCAAGAGCTACCAACTCTTTTTCCGA
AGGTAACTGGCTTCAGCAGAGCGCAGATACCAAATACTGTTCTTCTAGTGTAGCCGTAGTTAGGCCACCA
CTTCAAGAACTCTGTAGCACCGCCTACATACCTCGCTCTGCTAATCCTGTTACCAGTGGCTGCTGCCAGT
GGCGATAAGTCGTGTCTTACCGGGTTGGACTCAAGACGATAGTTACCGGATAAGGCGCAGCGGTCGGGCT
GAACGGGGGGTTCGTGCACACAGCCCAGCTTGGAGCGAACGACCTACACCGAACTGAGATACCTACAGCG
TGAGCTATGAGAAAGCGCCACGCTTCCCGAAGGGAGAAAGGCGGACAGGTATCCGGTAAGCGGCAGGGTC
GGAACAGGAGAGCGCACGAGGGAGCTTCCAGGGGGAAACGCCTGGTATCTTTATAGTCCTGTCGGGTTTC
GCCACCTCTGACTTGAGCGTCGATTTTTGTGATGCTCGTCAGGGGGGCGGAGCCTATGGAAAAACGCCAG
CAACGCGGCCTTTTTACGGTTCCTGGCCTTTTGCTGGCCTTTTGCTCACATGTTCTTTCCTGCGTTATCC
CCTGATTCTGTGGATAACCGTATTACCGCCTTTGAGTGAGCTGATACCGCTCGCCGCAGCCGAACGACCG
AGCGCAGCGAGTCAGTGAGCGAGGAAGCGGAAGAGCGCCCAATACGCAAACCGCCTCTCCCCGCGCGTTG
GCCGATTCATTAATGCAGCAAGCTCATGGCTGACTAATTTTTTTTATTTATGCAGAGGCCGAGGCCGCCT
CGGCCTCTGAGCTATTCCAGAAGTAGTGAGGAGGCTTTTTTGGAGGCCTAGGCTTTTGCAAAAAGCTCCC
CGTGGCACGACAGGTTTCCCGACTGGAAAGCGGGCAGTGAGCGCAACGCAATTAATGTGAGTTAGCTCAC
TCATTAGGCACCCCAGGCTTTACACTTTATGCTTCCGGCTCGTATGTTGTGTGGAATTGTGAGCGGATAA
CAATTTCACACAGGAAACAGCTATGACATGATTACGAATTTCACAAATAAAGCATTTTTTTCACTGCATT
CTAGTTGTGGTTTGTCCAAACTCATCAATGTATCTTATCATGTCTGGATCAACTGGATAACTCAAGCTAA
CCAAAATCATCCCAAACTTCCCACCCCATACCCTATTACCACTGCCAATTACCTGTGGTTTCATTTACTC
TAAACCTGTGATTCCTCTGAATTATTTTCATTTTAAAGAAATTGTATTTGTTAAATATGTACTACAAACT
TAGTAGT
Features (pLannotate 1.2.2; 30 found; start..end, strand, type, name):
    377..634     +  LTR            5' LTR (truncated): truncated 5' long terminal repeat (LTR) from HIV-1
    681..806     +  misc_feature   HIV-1 Ψ: packaging signal of human immunodeficiency virus type 1
    790..1128    +  CDS            HIV-1 gag (fragment): gag protein from human immunodeficiency virus 1; gag
   1303..1536    +  misc_feature   RRE: The Rev response element (RRE) of HIV-1 allows for Rev-dependent mRNA export from the nucleus to the cytoplasm.
   1913..2013    +  CDS            Rev (fragment): human immunodeficiency virus 1 (HIV-1) Rev protein; rev; enhances nuclear export of unspliced and incompletely spliced viral mRNAs
   2058..2175    +  misc_feature   cPPT/CTS: central polypurine tract and central termination sequence of HIV-1
   2223..3401    +  promoter       EF-1α promoter: strong constitutive promoter for human elongation factor EF-1α
   3422..3442    +  protein_bind   attB1: mutant version of attB; core recombination site for the Gateway® BP reaction BP Clonase™
   3448..7212    +  CDS            ERBB2: ERBB2_HUMAN - Also known as HER2, MLN19, NEU, NGL. Experimental evidence at protein level: Swiss-Prot protein existence level 1. In the nucleus is involved in transcriptional regulation. Associates with the 5'-TCAAATTC-3' sequence in the PTGS2/COX-2 promoter and activates its transcription. Implicated in transcriptional activation of CDKN1A; the function involves STAT3 and SRC. Involved in the transcription of rRNA genes by RNA Pol I and enhances protein synthesis and cell growth. From Homo sapiens (Human).
   7217..7241    -  protein_bind   attB2: mutant version of attB; recombination site for the Gateway® BP reaction BP Clonase™
   7249..7267    +  promoter       T3 promoter: promoter for bacteriophage T3 RNA polymerase
   7293..7311    -  promoter       T7 promoter: promoter for bacteriophage T7 RNA polymerase
   7317..7335    -  protein_bind   attB4 (fragment): mutant version of attB; core recombination site for the Gateway® BP reaction BP Clonase™
   7391..7432    +  CDS            V5 tag: epitope tag from simian virus 5
   7558..8020    +  misc_feature   IRES: internal ribosome entry site (IRES) of the encephalomyocarditis virus (EMCV)
   8034..8631    +  CDS            PuroR (fragment): puromycin N-acetyltransferase; pac from Streptomyces; confers resistance to puromycin
   8647..9235    +  misc_feature   WPRE: woodchuck hepatitis virus posttranscriptional regulatory element
   9243..9308    +  CDS            nef (fragment): NEF_HV1Z2 - Experimental evidence at protein level: Swiss-Prot protein existence level 1. Extracellular Nef protein targets CD4(+) T-lymphocytes for apoptosis by interacting with CXCR4 surface receptors. From Human immunodeficiency virus type 1 group M subtype D (isolate Z2/CDC-Z34) (HIV-1).
   9310..9543    +  LTR            3' LTR (ΔU3): self-inactivating 3' long terminal repeat (LTR) from HIV-1
   9748..9852    +  promoter       AmpR promoter: bla
   9853..10713   +  CDS            AmpR: β-lactamase; bla; confers resistance to ampicillin, carbenicillin, and related antibiotics
  10884..11472   +  rep_origin     ori: high-copy-number ColE1/pMB1/pBR322/pUC origin of replication
  11655..11709   +  CDS            lacI (fragment): lac repressor; lacI; The lac repressor binds to the lac operator to inhibit transcription in E. coli. This inhibition can be relieved by adding lactose or isopropyl-β-D-thiogalactopyranoside (IPTG).
  11715..11808   +  rep_origin     SV40 ori (fragment): SV40 origin of replication
  11833..11870   +  CDS            lacI (fragment): lac repressor; lacI; The lac repressor binds to the lac operator to inhibit transcription in E. coli. This inhibition can be relieved by adding lactose or isopropyl-β-D-thiogalactopyranoside (IPTG).
  11883..11904   +  protein_bind   CAP binding site: CAP binding activates transcription in the presence of cAMP. E. coli catabolite activator protein
  11919..11949   +  promoter       lac promoter: promoter for the E. coli lac operon
  11953..11975   +  protein_bind   lac operator (fragment): The lac repressor binds to the lac operator to inhibit transcription in E. coli. This inhibition can be relieved by adding lactose or isopropyl-β-D-thiogalactopyranoside (IPTG). lac repressor encoded by lacI
  12007..12090   +  polyA_signal   SV40 poly(A) signal (fragment): SV40 polyadenylation signal
  12257..329     +  CDS            nef (fragment) (across the origin): NEF_HV1BR - Experimental evidence at protein level: Swiss-Prot protein existence level 1. Extracellular Nef protein targets CD4(+) T-lymphocytes for apoptosis by interacting with CXCR4 surface receptors (PubMed:14990729). From Human immunodeficiency virus type 1 group M subtype B (isolate BRU/LAI) (HIV-1).
