[The description below was written by a language model from this plasmid's Addgene catalogue record and pLannotate feature annotations shown in this document.]
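Description:
pHAGE-ERBB2-T798M is an HIV-1-based lentiviral expression plasmid of about 12.3 kb, built on the pHAGE backbone to deliver a mutant human ERBB2 (HER2) receptor tyrosine kinase into mammalian cells. In bacteria it is maintained through a high-copy ColE1/pUC-type origin and selected with ampicillin via the β-lactamase gene. The record lists a recombination-deficient strain (Stbl3) as host, as is common for plasmids carrying repeated LTRs. The viral portion comprises a truncated 5' LTR, the Ψ packaging signal with an adjoining gag fragment, the Rev response element for Rev-dependent nuclear export of the genomic RNA, and the cPPT/CTS. At the other end is a ΔU3 self-inactivating 3' LTR, which silences LTR promoter activity after integration. Packaging functions are not encoded on the plasmid and must be supplied separately.

Between the LTRs, the constitutive human EF-1α promoter drives the ERBB2 open reading frame carrying the T798M substitution. The insert was introduced by Gateway recombination and is flanked by attB1 and attB2 sites. Downstream lie short T3 and T7 promoter sequences, an attB4 fragment and a V5 epitope sequence. The table does not show V5 as contiguous with the ERBB2 coding sequence, so whether the protein is tagged cannot be determined from the record. An EMCV IRES then allows translation of puromycin N-acetyltransferase from the same transcript, linking puromycin selection of transduced cells to transgene expression. A WPRE enhances transcript stability and expression. The construct belongs to a collection made for systematic functional annotation of somatic cancer mutations, where stable expression of individual variants such as T798M allows their effects to be assessed.
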