Addgene plasmid #116353: pHAGE-ERBB2-T798M
Purpose: Lentiviral expression of ERBB2 T798M
Depositing lab: Gordon Mills & Kenneth Scott. Publication: Systematic Functional Annotation of Somatic Mutations in Cancer. Ng PK, Li J, Jeong KJ, Shao S, Chen H, Tsang YH, Sengupta S, Wang Z, Bhavana VH, Tran R, Soewito S, Minussi DC, Moreno D, Kong K, Dogruluk T, Lu H, Gao J, Tokheim C, Zhou DC, Johnson AM, Zeng J, Ip CKM, Ju Z, Wester M, Yu S, Li Y, Vellano CP, Schultz N, Karchin R, Ding L, Lu Y, Cheung LWT, Chen K, Shaw KR, Meric-Bernstam F, Scott KL, Yi S, Sahni N, Liang H, Mills GB. Cancer Cell. 2018 Mar 12;33(3):450-462.e10. doi: 10.1016/j.ccell.2018.01.021. PubMed 29533785.
Backbone
  Vector backbone: pHAGE
  Vector type: Lentiviral
Growth in bacteria
  Bacterial resistance: Ampicillin, 100 μg/mL
  Growth temperature: 37°C
  Growth strain: Stbl3
  Copy number: High Copy
Gene/Insert
  Gene/Insert name: ERBB2
  Species: H. sapiens (human)
  Mutation: T798M
  Entrez Gene: ERBB2 (a.k.a. CD340, HER-2, HER-2/neu, HER2, MLN 19, MLN-19, NEU, NGL, TKR1, VSCN2, c-ERB-2, c-ERB2, p185(erbB2))
  Cloning method: Gateway Cloning
Terms and licenses: Academic/Nonprofit Terms; Industry Terms: Not Available to Industry
How to cite: pHAGE-ERBB2-T798M was a gift from Gordon Mills & Kenneth Scott (Addgene plasmid # 116353)
