>Addgene plasmid #116353 | pHAGE-ERBB2-T798M | depositor partial sequence | sequence record 219227 | insert
ATGGAGCTGGCGGCCTTGTGCCGCTGGGGGCTCCTCCTCGCCCTCTTGCCCCCCGGAGCCGCGAGCACCC
AAGTGTGCACCGGCACAGACATGAAGCTGCGGCTCCCTGCCAGTCCCGAGACCCACCTGGACATGCTCCG
CCACCTCTACCAGGGCTGCCAGGTGGTGCAGGGAAACCTGGAACTCACCTACCTGCCCACCAATGCCAGC
CTGTCCTTCCTGCAGGATATCCAGGAGGTGCAGGGCTACGTGCTCATCGCTCACAACCAAGTGAGGCAGG
TCCCACTGCAGAGGCTGCGGATTGTGCGAGGCACCCAGCTCTTTGAGGACAACTATGCCCTGGCCGTGCT
AGACAATGGAGACCCGCTGAACAATACCACCCCTGTCACAGGGGCCTCCCCAGGAGGCCTGCGGGAGCTG
CAGCTTCGAAGCCTCACAGAGATCTTGAAAGGAGGGGTCTTGATCCAGCGGAACCCCCAGCTCTGCTACC
AGGACACGATTTTGTGGAAGGACATCTTCCACAAGAACAACCAGCTGGCTCTCACACTGATAGACACCAA
CCGCTCTCGGGCCTGCCACCCCTGTTCTCCGATGTGTAAGGGCTCCCGCTGCTGGGGAGAGAGTTCTGAG
GATTGTCAGAGCCTGACGCGCACTGTCTGTGCCGGTGGCTGTGCCCGCTGCAAGGGGCCACTGCCCACTG
ACTGCTGCCATGAGCAGTGTGCTGCCGGCTGCACGGGCCCCAAGCACTCTGACTGCCTGGCCTGCCTCCA
CTTCAACCACAGTGGCATCTGTGAGCTGCACTGCCCAGCCCTGGTCACCTACAACACAGACACGTTTGAG
TCCATGCCCAATCCCGAGGGCCGGTATACATTCGGCGCCAGCTGTGTGACTGCCTGTCCCTACAACTACC
TTTCTACGGACGTGGGATCCTGCACCCTCGTCTGCCCCCTGCACAACCAAGAGGTGACAGCAGAGGATGG
AACACAGCGGTGTGAGAAGTGCAGCAAGCCCTGTGCCCGAGTGTGCTATGGTCTGGGCATGGAGCACTTG
CGAGAGGTGAGGGCAGTTACCAGTGCCAATATCCAGGAGTTTGCTGGCTGCAAGAAGATCTTTGGGAGCC
TGGCATTTCTGCCGGAGAGCTTTGATGGGGACCCAGCCTCCAACACTGCCCCGCTCCAGCCAGAGCAGCT
CCAAGTGTTTGAGACTCTGGAAGAGATCACAGGTTACCTATACATCTCAGCATGGCCGGACAGCCTGCCT
GACCTCAGCGTCTTCCAGAACCTGCAAGTAATCCGGGGACGAATTCTGCACAATGGCGCCTACTCGCTGA
CCCTGCAAGGGCTGGGCATCAGCTGGCTGGGGCTGCGCTCACTGAGGGAACTGGGCAGTGGACTGGCCCT
CATCCACCATAACACCCACCTCTGCTTCGTGCACACGGTGCCCTGGGACCAGCTCTTTCGGAACCCGCAC
CAAGCTCTGCTCCACACTGCCAACCGGCCAGAGGACGAGTGTGTGGGCGAGGGCCTGGCCTGCCACCAGC
TGTGCGCCCGAGGGCACTGCTGGGGTCCAGGGCCCACCCAGTGTGTCAACTGCAGCCAGTTCCTTCGGGG
CCAGGAGTGCGTGGAGGAATGCCGAGTACTGCAGGGGCTCCCCAGGGAGTATGTGAATGCCAGGCACTGT
TTGCCGTGCCACCCTGAGTGTCAGCCCCAGAATGGCTCAGTGACCTGTTTTGGACCGGAGGCTGACCAGT
GTGTGGCCTGTGCCCACTATAAGGACCCTCCCTTCTGCGTGGCCCGCTGCCCCAGCGGTGTGAAACCTGA
CCTCTCCTACATGCCCATCTGGAAGTTTCCAGATGAGGAGGGCGCATGCCAGCCTTGCCCCATCAACTGC
ACCCACTCCTGTGTGGACCTGGATGACAAGGGCTGCCCCGCCGAGCAGAGAGCCAGCCCTCTGACGTCCA
TCATCTCTGCGGTGGTTGGCATTCTGCTGGTCGTGGTCTTGGGGGTGGTCTTTGGGATCCTCATCAAGCG
ACGGCAGCAGAAGATCCGGAAGTACACGATGCGGAGACTGCTGCAGGAAACGGAGCTGGTGGAGCCGCTG
ACACCTAGCGGAGCGATGCCCAACCAGGCGCAGATGCGGATCCTGAAAGAGACGGAGCTGAGGAAGGTGA
AGGTGCTTGGATCTGGCGCTTTTGGCACAGTCTACAAGGGCATCTGGATCCCTGATGGGGAGAATGTGAA
AATTCCAGTGGCCATCAAAGTGTTGAGGGAAAACACATCCCCCAAAGCCAACAAAGAAATCTTAGACGAA
GCATACGTGATGGCTGGTGTGGGCTCCCCATATGTCTCCCGCCTTCTGGGCATCTGCCTGACATCCACGG
TGCAGCTGGTGATGCAGCTTATGCCCTATGGCTGCCTCTTAGACCATGTCCGGGAAAACCGCGGACGCCT
GGGCTCCCAGGACCTGCTGAACTGGTGTATGCAGATTGCCAAGGGGATGAGCTACCTGGAGGATGTGCGG
CTCGTACACAGGGACTTGGCCGCTCGGAACGTGCTGGTCAAGAGTCCCAACCATGTCAAAATTACAGACT
TCGGGCTGGCTCGGCTGCTGGACATTGACGAGACAGAGTACCATGCAGATGGGGGCAAGGTGCCCATCAA
GTGGATGGCGCTGGAGTCCATTCTCCGCCGGCGGTTCACCCACCAGAGTGATGTGTGGAGTTATGGTGTG
ACTGTGTGGGAGCTGATGACTTTTGGGGCCAAACCTTACGATGGGATCCCAGCCCGGGAGATCCCTGACC
TGCTGGAAAAGGGGGAGCGGCTGCCCCAGCCCCCCATCTGCACCATTGATGTCTACATGATCATGGTCAA
ATGTTGGATGATTGACTCTGAATGTCGGCCAAGATTCCGGGAGTTGGTGTCTGAATTCTCCCGCATGGCC
AGGGACCCCCAGCGCTTTGTGGTCATCCAGAATGAGGACTTGGGCCCAGCCAGTCCCTTGGACAGCACCT
TCTACCGCTCACTGCTGGAGGACGATGACATGGGGGACCTGGTGGATGCTGAGGAGTATCTGGTACCCCA
GCAGGGCTTCTTCTGTCCAGACCCTGCCCCGGGCGCTGGGGGCATGGTCCACCACAGGCACCGCAGCTCA
TCTACCAGGAGTGGCGGTGGGGACCTGACACTAGGGCTGGAGCCCTCTGAAGAGGAGGCCCCCAGGTCTC
CACTGGCACCCTCCGAAGGGGCTGGCTCCGATGTATTTGATGGTGACCTGGGAATGGGGGCAGCCAAGGG
GCTGCAAAGCCTCCCCACACATGACCCCAGCCCTCTACAGCGGTACAGTGAGGACCCCACAGTACCCCTG
CCCTCTGAGACTGATGGCTACGTTGCCCCCCTGACCTGCAGCCCCCAGCCTGAATATGTGAACCAGCCAG
ATGTTCGGCCCCAGCCCCCTTCGCCCCGAGAGGGCCCTCTGCCTGCTGCCCGACCTGCTGGTGCCACTCT
GGAAAGGCCCAAGACTCTCTCCCCAGGGAAGAATGGGGTCGTCAAAGACGTTTTTGCCTTTGGGGGTGCC
GTGGAGAACCCCGAGTACTTGACACCCCAGGGAGGAGCTGCCCCTCAGCCCCACCCTCCTCCTGCCTTCA
GCCCAGCCTTCGACAACCTCTATTACTGGGACCAGGACCCACCAGAGCGGGGGGCTCCACCCAGCACCTT
CAAAGGGACACCTACGGCAGAGAACCCAGAGTACCTGGGTCTGGACGTGCCAGTGTGA
